>Addgene plasmid #161694 | IDG_LRRC55_OE_1 | addgene full sequence | sequence record 319728 | Addgene NGS Result
TTATTAATAGTAATCAATTACGGGGTCATTAGTTCATAGCCCATATATGGAGTTCCGCGTTACATAACTT
ACGGTAAATGGCCCGCCTGGCTGACCGCCCAACGACCCCCGCCCATTGACGTCAATAATGACGTATGTTC
CCATAGTAACGCCAATAGGGACTTTCCATTGACGTCAATGGGTGGAGTATTTACGGTAAACTGCCCACTT
GGCAGTACATCAAGTGTATCATATGCCAAGTACGCCCCCTATTGACGTCAATGACGGTAAATGGCCCGCC
TGGCATTATGCCCAGTACATGACCTTATGGGACTTTCCTACTTGGCAGTACATCTACGTATTAGTCATCG
CTATTACCATGGTGATGCGGTTTTGGCAGTACATCAATGGGCGTGGATAGCGGTTTGACTCACGGGGATT
TCCAAGTCTCCACCCCATTGACGTCAATGGGAGTTTGTTTTGGCACCAAAATCAACGGGACTTTCCAAAA
TGTCGTAACAACTCCGCCCCATTGACGCAAATGGGCGGTAGGCGTGTACGGTGGGAGGTCTATATAAGCA
GAGCTCTCTGGCTAACTGTCGGGATCAACAAGTTTGTACAAAAAAGTTGGCACCATGCTCAGAAGCCCCA
CCTTCACAGACGCTGGCCCCAGATGTAGCTGCCTTCCTGTGTCACAGACTCTCGATTCCATGGACACAGT
CCTCATGGGCTCCCTCCAGCACTGCTGTTGCCTGCTGCCTAAGATGGGTGACACTTGGGCCCAGCTTCCC
TGGCCCGGGCCACCCCACCCAGCAATGCTGCTGATCTCCCTCCTCTTGGCAGCCGGGTTGATGCACTCGG
ATGCCGGCACCAGCTGCCCCGTCCTTTGCACATGCCGTAACCAGGTGGTGGATTGTAGCAGCCAGCGGCT
ATTCTCCGTGCCCCCAGACCTGCCAATGGACACCCGAAACCTCAGCCTGGCCCACAACCGCATCACAGCA
GTGCCGCCTGGCTACCTCACATGCTACATGGAGCTCCAGGTGCTGGATTTGCACAACAACTCCTTAATGG
AGCTGCCCCGGGGCCTCTTCCTCCATGCCAAGCGCTTGGCACACTTGGACCTGAGCTACAACAATTTCAG
CCATGTGCCAGCCGACATGTTCCAGGAGGCCCATGGGCTAGTCCACATCGACCTGAGCCACAACCCCTGG
CTGCGGAGGGTGCATCCCCAGGCCTTTCAGGGCCTCATGCAGCTCCGAGACCTGGACCTCAGTTATGGGG
GCCTGGCCTTCCTCAGCCTGGAGGCTCTTGAGGGCCTACCGGGGCTGGTGACCCTGCAGATCGGTGGCAA
TCCCTGGGTGTGTGGCTGCACCATGGAACCCCTGCTGAAGTGGCTGCGAAACCGGATCCAGCGCTGTACA
GCAGATTCTCAGCTGGCTGAGTGCCGGGGCCCTCCTGAAGTCGAGGGCGCCCCGCTCTTCTCACTCACTG
AGGAGAGCTTCAAGGCCTGCCACCTGACCCTGACCCTGGATGATTACCTATTCATTGCGTTTGTGGGCTT
CGTGGTCTCCATTGCTTCTGTGGCCACCAACTTCCTCCTGGGCATCACTGCCAACTGCTGCCACCGCTGG
AGCAAGGCCAGTGAAGAGGAAGAGATCTTGCCAACTTTCTTGTACAAAGTGGTTGGTAAGCCTATCCCTA
ACCCTCTCCTCGGTCTCGATTCTACGTAGTAATGAGCTAGCGCTAACCGGTGGCGCGTTAAGTCGACAAT
CAACCTCTGGATTACAAAATTTGTGAAAGATTGACTGGTATTCTTAACTATGTTGCTCCTTTTACGCTAT
GTGGATACGCTGCTTTAATGCCTTTGTATCATGCTATTGCTTCCCGTATGGCTTTCATTTTCTCCTCCTT
GTATAAATCCTGGTTGCTGTCTCTTTATGAGGAGTTGTGGCCCGTTGTCAGGCAACGTGGCGTGGTGTGC
ACTGTGTTTGCTGACGCAACCCCCACTGGTTGGGGCATTGCCACCACCTGTCAGCTCCTTTCCGGGACTT
TCGCTTTCCCCCTCCCTATTGCCACGGCGGAACTCATCGCCGCCTGCCTTGCCCGCTGCTGGACAGGGGC
TCGGCTGTTGGGCACTGACAATTCCGTGGTGTTGTCGGGGAAATCATCGTCCTTTCCTTGGCTGCTCGCC
TGTGTTGCCACCTGGATTCTGCGCGGGACGTCCTTCTGCTACGTCCCTTCGGCCCTCAATCCAGCGGACC
TTCCTTCCCGCGGCCTGCTGCCGGCTCTGCGGCCTCTTCCGCGTCTTCGCCTTCGCCCTCAGACGAGTCG
GATCTCCCTTTGGGCCGCCTCCCCGCGTCGACTTTAAGACCAATGACTTACAAGGCAGCTGTAGATCTTA
GCCACTTTTTAAAAGAAAAGGGGGGACTGGAAGGGCTAATTCACTCCCAACGAAGACAAGATCTGCTTTT
TGCTTGTACTGGGTCTCTCTGGTTAGACCAGATCTGAGCCTGGGAGCTCTCTGGCTAACTAGGGAACCCA
CTGCTTAAGCCTCAATAAAGCTTGCCTTGAGTGCTTCAAGTAGTGTGTGCCCGTCTGTTGTGTGACTCTG
GTAACTAGAGATCCCTCAGACCCTTTTAGTCAGTGTGGAAAATCTCTAGCAGTACGTATAGTAGTTCATG
TCATCTTATTATTCAGTATTTATAACTTGCAAAGAAATGAATATCAGAGAGTGAGAGGAACTTGTTTATT
GCAGCTTATAATGGTTACAAATAAAGCAATAGCATCACAAATTTCACAAATAAAGCATTTTTTTCACTGC
ATTCTAGTTGTGGTTTGTCCAAACTCATCAATGTATCTTATCATGTCTGGCTCTAGCTATCCCGCCCCTA
ACTCCGCCCATCCCGCCCCTAACTCCGCCCAGTTCCGCCCATTCTCCGCCCCATGGCTGACTAATTTTTT
TTATTTATGCAGAGGCCGAGGCCGCCTCGGCCTCTGAGCTATTCCAGAAGTAGTGAGGAGGCTTTTTTGG
AGGCCTAGGGACGTACCCAATTCGCCCTATAGTGAGTCGTATTACGCGCGCTCACTGGCCGTCGTTTTAC
AACGTCGTGACTGGGAAAACCCTGGCGTTACCCAACTTAATCGCCTTGCAGCACATCCCCCTTTCGCCAG
CTGGCGTAATAGCGAAGAGGCCCGCACCGATCGCCCTTCCCAACAGTTGCGCAGCCTGAATGGCGAATGG
G
[124 nt withheld, positions 3222-3345]
C
[91 nt withheld, positions 3347-3437]
A
[49 nt withheld, positions 3439-3487]
CCTTTGACGTTGGAGTCCACGTTCTTT
[37 nt withheld, positions 3515-3551]
ACCCTATCTCGGTCTATTCTTTTGATTTATAAGGGATTTTGCCGATTTCGGCCTATTGGTTAAAAAATGA
GCTGATTTAACAAAAATTTAACGCGAATTTTAACAAAATATTAACGCTTACAATTTAGGTGGCACTTTTC
GGGGAAATGTGCGCGGAACCCCTATTTGTTTATTTTTCTAAATACATTCAAATATGTATCCGCTCATGAG
ACAATAACCCTGATAAATGCTTCAATAATATTGAAAAAGGAAGAGTATGAGTATTCAACATTTCCGTGTC
GCCCTTATTCCCTTTTTTGCGGCATTTTGCCTTCCTGTTTTTGCTCACCCAGAAACGCTGGTGAAAGTAA
AAGATGCTGAAGATCAGTTGGGTGCACGAGTGGGTTACATCGAACTGGATCTCAACAGCGGTAAGATCCT
TGAGAGTTTTCGCCCCGAAGAACGTTTTCCAATGATGAGCACTTTTAAAGTTCTGCTATGTGGCGCGGTA
TTATCCCGTATTGACGCCGGGCAAGAGCAACTCGGTCGCCGCATACACTATTCTCAGAATGACTTGGTTG
AGTACTCACCAGTCACAGAAAAGCATCTTACGGATGGCATGACAGTAAGAGAATTATGCAGTGCTGCCAT
AACCATGAGTGATAACACTGCGGCCAACTTACTTCTGACAACGATCGGAGGACCGAAGGAGCTAACCGCT
TTTTTGCACAACATGGGGGATCATGTAACTCGCCTTGATCGTTGGGAACCGGAGCTGAATGAAGCCATAC
CAAACGACGAGCGTGACACCACGATGCCTGTAGCAATGGCAACAACGTTGCGCAAACTATTAACTGGCGA
ACTACTTACTCTAGCTTCCCGGCAACAATTAATAGACTGGATGGAGGCGGATAAAGTTGCAGGACCACTT
CTGCGCTCGGCCCTTCCGGCTGGCTGGTTTATTGCTGATAAATCTGGAGCCGGTGAGCGTGGGTCTCGCG
GTATCATTGCAGCACTGGGGCCAGATGGTAAGCCCTCCCGTATCGTAGTTATCTACACGACGGGGAGTCA
GGCAACTATGGATGAACGAAATAGACAGATCGCTGAGATAGGTGCCTCACTGATTAAGCATTGGTAACTG
TCAGACCAAGTTTACTCATATATACTTTAGATTGATTTAAAACTTCATTTTTAATTTAAAAGGATCTAGG
TGAAGATCCTTTTTGATAATCTCATGACCAAAATCCCTTAACGTGAGTTTTCGTTCCACTGAGCGTCAGA
CCCCGTAGAAAAGATCAAAGGATCTTCTTGAGATCCTTTTTTTCTGCGCGTAATCTGCTGCTTGCAAACA
AAAAAACCACCGCTACCAGCGGTGGTTTGTTTGCCGGATCAAGAGCTACCAACTCTTTTTCCGAAGGTAA
CTGGCTTCAGCAGAGCGCAGATACCAAATACTGTTCTTCTAGTGTAGCCGTAGTTAGGCCACCACTTCAA
GAACTCTGTAGCACCGCCTACATACCTCGCTCTGCTAATCCTGTTACCAGTGGCTGCTGCCAGTGGCGAT
AAGTCGTGTCTTACCGGGTTGGACTCAAGACGATAGTTACCGGATAAGGCGCAGCGGTCGGGCTGAACGG
GGGGTTCGTGCACACAGCCCAGCTTGGAGCGAACGACCTACACCGAACTGAGATACCTACAGCGTGAGCT
ATGAGAAAGCGCCACGCTTCCCGAAGGGAGAAAGGCGGACAGGTATCCGGTAAGCGGCAGGGTCGGAACA
GGAGAGCGCACGAGGGAGCTTCCAGGGGGAAACGCCTGGTATCTTTATAGTCCTGTCGGGTTTCGCCACC
TCTGACTTGAGCGTCGATTTTTGTGATGCTCGTCAGGGGGGCGGAGCCTATGGAAAAACGCCAGCAACGC
GGCCTTTTTACGGTTCCTGGCCTTTTGCTGGCCTTTTGCTCACATGTTCTTTCCTGCGTTATCCCCTGAT
TCTGTGGATAACCGTATTACCGCCTTTGAGTGAGCTGATACCGCTCGCCGCAGCCGAACGACCGAGCGCA
GCGAGTCAGTGAGCGAGGAAGCGGAAGAGCGCCCAATACGCAAACCGCCTCTCCCCGCGCGTTGGCCGAT
TCATTAATGCAGCTGGCACGACAGGTTTCCCGACTGGAAAGCGGGCAGTGAGCGCAACGCAATTAATGTG
AGTTAGCTCACTCATTAGGCACCCCAGGCTTTACACTTTATGCTTCCGGCTCGTATGTTGTGTGGAATTG
TGAGCGGATAACAATTTCACACAGGAAACAGCTATGACCATGATTACGCCAAGCGCGCAATTAACCCTCA
CTAAAGGGAACAAAAGCTGGAGCTGCAAGCTTAATGTAGTCTTATGCAATACTCTTGTAGTCTTGCAACA
TGGTAACGATGAGTTAGCAACATGCCTTACAAGGAGAGAAAAAGCACCGTGCATGCCGATTGGTGGAAGT
AAGGTGGTACGATCGTGCCTTATTAGGAAGGCAACAGACGGGTCTGACATGGATTGGACGAACCACTGAA
TTGCCGCATTGCAGAGATATTGTATTTAAGTGCCTAGCTCGATACATAAACGGGTCTCTCTGGTTAGACC
AGATCTGAGCCTGGGAGCTCTCTGGCTAACTAGGGAACCCACTGCTTAAGCCTCAATAAAGCTTGCCTTG
AGTGCTTCAAGTAGTGTGTGCCCGTCTGTTGTGTGACTCTGGTAACTAGAGATCCCTCAGACCCTTTTAG
TCAGTGTGGAAAATCTCTAGCAGTGGCGCCCGAACAGGGACTTGAAAGCGAAAGGGAAACCAGAGGAGCT
CTCTCGACGCAGGACTCGGCTTGCTGAAGCGCGCACGGCAAGAGGCGAGGGGCGGCGACTGGTGAGTACG
CCAAAAATTTTGACTAGCGGAGGCTAGAAGGAGAGAGATGGGTGCGAGAGCGTCAGTATTAAGCGGGGGA
GAATTAGATCGCGATGGGAAAAAATTCGGTTAAGGCCAGGGGGAAAGAAAAAATATAAATTAAAACATAT
AGTATGGGCAAGCAGGGAGCTAGAACGATTCGCAGTTAATCCTGGCCTGTTAGAAACATCAGAAGGCTGT
AGACAAATACTGGGACAGCTACAACCATCCCTTCAGACAGGATCAGAAGAACTTAGATCATTATATAATA
CAGTAGCAACCCTCTATTGTGTGCATCAAAGGATAGAGATAAAAGACACCAAGGAAGCTTTAGACAAGAT
AGAGGAAGAGCAAAACAAAAGTAAGACCACCGCACAGCAAGCGGCCGCTGATCTTCAGACCTGGAGGAGG
AGATATGAGGGACAATTGGAGAAGTGAATTATATAAATATAAAGTAGTAAAAATTGAACCATTAGGAGTA
GCACCCACCAAGGCAAAGAGAAGAGTGGTGCAGAGAGAAAAAAGAGCAGTGGGAATAGGAGCTTTGTTCC
TTGGGTTCTTGGGAGCAGCAGGAAGCACTATGGGCGCAGCGTCAATGACGCTGACGGTACAGGCCAGACA
ATTATTGTCTGGTATAGTGCAGCAGCAGAACAATTTGCTGAGGGCTATTGAGGCGCAACAGCATCTGTTG
CAACTCACAGTCTGGGGCATCAAGCAGCTCCAGGCAAGAATCCTGGCTGTGGAAAGATACCTAAAGGATC
AACAGCTCCTGGGGATTTGGGGTTGCTCTGGAAAACTCATTTGCACCACTGCTGTGCCTTGGAATGCTAG
TTGGAGTAATAAATCTCTGGAACAGATTTGGAATCACACGACCTGGATGGAGTGGGACAGAGAAATTAAC
AATTACACAAGCTTAATACACTCCTTAATTGAAGAATCGCAAAACCAGCAAGAAAAGAATGAACAAGAAT
TATTGGAATTAGATAAATGGGCAAGTTTGTGGAATTGGTTTAACATAACAAATTGGCTGTGGTATATAAA
ATTATTCATAATGATAGTAGGAGGCTTGGTAGGTTTAAGAATAGTTTTTGCTGTACTTTCTATAGTGAAT
AGAGTTAGGCAGGGATATTCACCATTATCGTTTCAGACCCACCTCCCAACCCCGAGGGGACCCTTGCGCC
TTTTCCAAGGCAGCCCTGGGTTTGCGCAGGGACGCGGCTGCTCTGGGCGTGGTTCCGGGAAACGCAGCGG
CGCCGACCCTGGGTCTCGCACATTCTTCACGTCCGTTCGCAGCGTCACCCGGATCTTCGCCGCTACCCTT
GTGGGCCCCCCGGCGACGCTTCCTGCTCCGCCCCTAAGTCGGGAAGGTTCCTTGCGGTTCGCGGCGTGCC
GGACGTGACAAACGGAAGCCGCACGTCTCACTAGTACCCTCGCAGACGGACAGCGCCAGGGAGCAATGGC
AGCGCGCCGACCGCGATGGGCTGTGGCCAATAGCGGCTGCTCAGCAGGGCGCGCCGAGAGCAGCGGCCGG
GAAGGGGCGGTGCGGGAGGCGGGGTGTGGGGCGGTAGTGTGGGCCCTGTTCCTGCCCGCGCGGTGTTCCG
CATTCTGCAAGCCTCCGGAGCGCACGTCGGCAGTCGGCTCCCTCGTTGACCGAATCACCGACCTCTCTCC
CCAGGGGGTACCACCATGGCCAAGCCTTTGTCTCAAGAAGAATCCACCCTCATTGAAAGAGCAACGGCTA
CAATCAACAGCATCCCCATCTCTGAAGACTACAGCGTCGCCAGCGCAGCTCTCTCTAGCGACGGCCGCAT
CTTCACTGGTGTCAATGTATATCATTTTACTGGGGGACCTTGTGCAGAACTCGTGGTGCTGGGCACTGCT
GCTGCTGCGGCAGCTGGCAACCTGACTTGTATCGTCGCGATCGGAAATGAGAACAGGGGCATCTTGAGCC
CCTGCGGACGGTGCCGACAGGTGCTTCTCGATCTGCATCCTGGGATCAAAGCCATAGTGAAGGACAGTGA
TGGACAGCCGACGGCAGTTGGGATTCGTGAATTGCTGCCCTCTGGTTATGTGTGGGAGGGCCTGCAGCTG
CAGTAGTAAGAATTCTAGATCTTGAGACAAATGGCAGTATTCATCCACAATTTTAAAAGAAAAGGGGGGA
TTGGGGGGTACAGTGCAGGGGAAAGAATAGTAGACATAATAGCAACAGACATACAAACTAAAGAATTACA
AAAACAAATTACAAAAATTCAAAATTTTCGGGTTTATTACAGGGACAGCAGAGATCCACTTTGGCGCCGG
CTCGAGGGGGCCCGGGG
Features (pLannotate 1.2.2; 31 found; start..end, strand, type, name):
     58..361     +  enhancer       CMV enhancer: human cytomegalovirus immediate early enhancer
    362..565     +  promoter       CMV promoter: human cytomegalovirus (CMV) immediate early promoter
    589..606     +  protein_bind   attB1 (fragment): mutant version of attB; core recombination site for the Gateway® BP reaction BP Clonase™
    744..1637    +  CDS            LRRC55: LRC55_HUMAN - Experimental evidence at protein level: Swiss-Prot protein existence level 1. Auxiliary protein of the large-conductance, voltage and calcium-activated potassium channel (BK alpha). Modulates gating properties by producing a marked shift in the BK channel's voltage dependence of activation in the hyperpolarizing direction, and in the absence of calcium. From Homo sapiens (Human).
   1645..1662    -  protein_bind   attB2 (fragment): mutant version of attB; core recombination site for the Gateway® BP reaction BP Clonase™
   1665..1706    +  CDS            V5 tag: epitope tag from simian virus 5
   1748..2336    +  misc_feature   WPRE: woodchuck hepatitis virus posttranscriptional regulatory element
   2387..2406    +  misc_feature   cPPT/CTS (fragment): central polypurine tract and central termination sequence of HIV-1
   2408..2641    +  LTR            3' LTR (ΔU3): self-inactivating 3' long terminal repeat (LTR) from HIV-1
   2719..2840    +  polyA_signal   SV40 poly(A) signal: SV40 polyadenylation signal
   2880..3015    +  rep_origin     SV40 ori: SV40 origin of replication
   3036..3054    -  promoter       T7 promoter: promoter for bacteriophage T7 RNA polymerase
   3062..3217    +  CDS            lacZα (fragment): LacZα fragment of β-galactosidase; lacZ fragment
   3222..3650    +  rep_origin     f1 ori (sequence partly withheld): f1 bacteriophage origin of replication; arrow indicates direction of (+) strand synthesis
   3703..3807    +  promoter       AmpR promoter: bla
   3808..4668    +  CDS            AmpR: β-lactamase; bla; confers resistance to ampicillin, carbenicillin, and related antibiotics
   4839..5427    +  rep_origin     ori: high-copy-number ColE1/pMB1/pBR322/pUC origin of replication
   5610..5702    +  CDS            lacI (fragment): lac repressor; lacI; The lac repressor binds to the lac operator to inhibit transcription in E. coli. This inhibition can be relieved by adding lactose or isopropyl-β-D-thiogalactopyranoside (IPTG).
   5715..5736    +  protein_bind   CAP binding site: CAP binding activates transcription in the presence of cAMP. E. coli catabolite activator protein
   5751..5781    +  promoter       lac promoter: promoter for the E. coli lac operon
   5789..5805    +  protein_bind   lac operator: The lac repressor binds to the lac operator to inhibit transcription in E. coli. This inhibition can be relieved by adding lactose or isopropyl-β-D-thiogalactopyranoside (IPTG). lac repressor encoded by lacI
   5850..5868    +  promoter       T3 promoter: promoter for bacteriophage T3 RNA polymerase
   5896..6122    +  promoter       RSV promoter: Rous sarcoma virus enhancer/promoter
   6123..6303    +  LTR            5' LTR (truncated): truncated 5' long terminal repeat (LTR) from HIV-1
   6350..6475    +  misc_feature   HIV-1 Ψ: packaging signal of human immunodeficiency virus type 1
   6459..6822    +  CDS            HIV-1 gag (fragment): gag protein from human immunodeficiency virus 1; gag
   6968..7201    +  misc_feature   RRE: The Rev response element (RRE) of HIV-1 allows for Rev-dependent mRNA export from the nucleus to the cytoplasm.
   7578..7604    +  CDS            Rev (fragment): human immunodeficiency virus 1 (HIV-1) Rev protein; rev; enhances nuclear export of unspliced and incompletely spliced viral mRNAs
   7605..8105    +  promoter       hPGK promoter: human phosphoglycerate kinase 1 promoter
   8117..8512    +  CDS            BSD: blasticidin S deaminase; Aspergillus terreus BSD; confers resistance to blasticidin
   8572..8689    +  misc_feature   cPPT/CTS: central polypurine tract and central termination sequence of HIV-1
