[The description below was written by a language model from this plasmid's Addgene catalogue record and pLannotate feature annotations shown in this document.]
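Description:
IDG_LRRC55_OE_1 is a mammalian overexpression construct for human LRRC55, built by Gateway cloning into the pLX304 backbone. Although catalogued simply as a mammalian expression vector, the feature table shows the architecture of a third-generation, self-inactivating HIV-1 lentiviral transfer plasmid. An RSV promoter fused to a truncated 5' LTR drives the viral genomic transcript. It is followed by the Ψ packaging signal with a gag fragment, the Rev response element for Rev-dependent nuclear export, a cPPT/CTS element, and a ΔU3 3' LTR that leaves the integrated provirus without LTR promoter activity. In bacteria the plasmid carries a ColE1/pUC-type origin and an ampicillin resistance gene. The catalogue nonetheless lists it as low copy and grown in a recombination-tolerant strain, which is common for LTR-containing vectors. An f1 origin, an SV40 origin and poly(A) signal, and remnants of lac and phage promoter sequences also sit in the backbone.

Within the viral cassette there are two independent transcription units. A human PGK promoter drives the blasticidin S deaminase gene, allowing blasticidin selection of transfected or transduced cells. Downstream, the CMV enhancer/promoter drives the LRRC55 open reading frame, which is flanked by attB1 and attB2 recombination scars from the Gateway reaction. The ORF is recorded as carrying a backbone-encoded C-terminal V5 epitope tag for antibody detection. A WPRE follows to enhance transcript stability and expression. LRRC55 is annotated as an auxiliary subunit of the large-conductance, voltage- and calcium-activated BK potassium channel, shifting its voltage dependence of activation toward hyperpolarized potentials. The construct is therefore suited to stable or transient gain-of-function studies of this protein in mammalian cells.
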