Addgene plasmid #161694: IDG_LRRC55_OE_1
Purpose: Overexpresses LRRC55
Depositing lab: Mike McManus. Depositing organization: University of California, San Francisco (UCSF).
Backbone
  Vector backbone: pLX304
  Vector type: Mammalian Expression
  Selectable markers: Blasticidin
Growth in bacteria
  Bacterial resistance: Ampicillin, 100 μg/mL
  Growth temperature: 30°C
  Growth strain: NEB Stable
  Copy number: Low Copy
Gene/Insert
  Gene/Insert name: LRRC55
  Species: H. sapiens (human)
  Entrez Gene: LRRC55
  Tag / fusion protein: V5 (C terminal on backbone)
  Cloning method: Gateway Cloning
Terms and licenses: Academic/Nonprofit Terms; Industry Terms: Not Available to Industry
How to cite: IDG_LRRC55_OE_1 was a gift from Mike McManus (Addgene plasmid # 161694 ; http://n2t.net/addgene:161694 ; RRID:Addgene_161694)
