>Addgene plasmid #161694 | IDG_LRRC55_OE_1 | depositor partial sequence | sequence record 313393 | Partial Sequence
ATGCTCAGAAGCCCCACCTTCACAGACGCTGGCCCCAGATGTAGCTGCCTTCCTGTGTCACAGACTCTCG
ATTCCATGGACACAGTCCTCATGGGCTCCCTCCAGCACTGCTGTTGCCTGCTGCCTAAGATGGGTGACAC
TTGGGCCCAGCTTCCCTGGCCCGGGCCACCCCACCCAGCAATGCTGCTGATCTCCCTCCTCTTGGCAGCC
GGGTTGATGCACTCGGATGCCGGCACCAGCTGCCCCGTCCTTTGCACATGCCGTAACCAGGTGGTGGATT
GTAGCAGCCAGCGGCTATTCTCCGTGCCCCCAGACCTGCCAATGGACACCCGAAACCTCAGCCTGGCCCA
CAACCGCATCACAGCAGTGCCGCCTGGCTACCTCACATGCTACATGGAGCTCCAGGTGCTGGATTTGCAC
AACAACTCCTTAATGGAGCTGCCCCGGGGCCTCTTCCTCCATGCCAAGCGCTTGGCACACTTGGACCTGA
GCTACAACAATTTCAGCCATGTGCCAGCCGACATGTTCCAGGAGGCCCATGGGCTAGTCCACATCGACCT
GAGCCACAACCCCTGGCTGCGGAGGGTGCATCCCCAGGCCTTTCAGGGCCTCATGCAGCTCCGAGACCTG
GACCTCAGTTATGGGGGCCTGGCCTTCCTCAGCCTGGAGGCTCTTGAGGGCCTACCGGGGCTGGTGACCC
TGCAGATCGGTGGCAATCCCTGGGTGTGTGGCTGCACCATGGAACCCCTGCTGAAGTGGCTGCGAAACCG
GATCCAGCGCTGTACAGCAGATTCTCAGCTGGCTGAGTGCCGGGGCCCTCCTGAAGTCGAGGGCGCCCCG
CTCTTCTCACTCACTGAGGAGAGCTTCAAGGCCTGCCACCTGACCCTGACCCTGGATGATTACCTATTCA
TTGCGTTTGTGGGCTTCGTGGTCTCCATTGCTTCTGTGGCCACCAACTTCCTCCTGGGCATCACTGCCAA
CTGCTGCCACCGCTGGAGCAAGGCCAGTGAAGAGGAAGAGATCTTGCCAACTTTCTTGTACAAAGTGGTT
GGTAAGCCTATCCCTAACCCTCTCCTCGGTCTCGATTCTACGTAG
